>Addgene plasmid #19539 | pcDNA5/FRT/TO HIS HSPA2 | addgene full sequence | sequence record 178033 | Addgene NGS Result
GACGGATCGGGAGATCTCCCGATCCCCTATGGTGCACTCTCAGTACAATCTGCTCTGATGCCGCATAGTT
AAGCCAGTATCTGCTCCCTGCTTGTGTGTTGGAGGTCGCTGAGTAGTGCGCGAGCAAAATTTAAGCTACA
ACAAGGCAAGGCTTGACCGACAATTGCATGAAGAATCTGCTTAGGGTTAGGCGTTTTGCGCTGCTTCGCG
ATGTACGGGCCAGATATACGCGTTGACATTGATTATTGACTAGTTATTAATAGTAATCAATTACGGGGTC
ATTAGTTCATAGCCCATATATGGAGTTCCGCGTTACATAACTTACGGTAAATGGCCCGCCTGGCTGACCG
CCCAACGACCCCCGCCCATTGACGTCAATAATGACGTATGTTCCCATAGTAACGCCAATAGGGACTTTCC
ATTGACGTCAATGGGTGGAGTATTTACGGTAAACTGCCCACTTGGCAGTACATCAAGTGTATCATATGCC
AAGTACGCCCCCTATTGACGTCAATGACGGTAAATGGCCCGCCTGGCATTATGCCCAGTACATGACCTTA
TGGGACTTTCCTACTTGGCAGTACATCTACGTATTAGTCATCGCTATTACCATGGTGATGCGGTTTTGGC
AGTACATCAATGGGCGTGGATAGCGGTTTGACTCACGGGGATTTCCAAGTCTCCACCCCATTGACGTCAA
TGGGAGTTTGTTTTGGCACCAAAATCAACGGGACTTTCCAAAATGTCGTAACAACTCCGCCCCATTGACG
CAAATGGGCGGTAGGCGTGTACGGTGGGAGGTCTATATAAGCAGAGCTCTCCCTATCAGTGATAGAGATC
TCCCTATCAGTGATAGAGATCGTCGACGAGCTCGTTTAGTGAACCGTCAGATCGCCTGGAGACGCCATCC
ACGCTGTTTTGACCTCCATAGAAGACACCGGGACCGATCCAGCCTCCGGACTCTAGCGTTTAAACTTAAG
CTTCTGCAGACCATGCATCATCACCATCACCATGGATCCACCATGTCTGCCCGTGGCCCGGCTATCGGCA
TCGACCTGGGCACCACCTATTCGTGCGTCGGGGTCTTCCAACATGGCAAGGTGGAGATCATCGCCAACGA
CCAGGGCAATCGCACCACCCCCAGCTACGTGGCCTTCACGGACACCGAGCGCCTCATCGGCGACGCCGCC
AAGAACCAGGTGGCCATGAACCCCACCAACACCATCTTCGACGCCAAGAGGCTGATTGGACGGAAATTCG
AGGATGCCACAGTGCAGTCGGATATGAAACACTGGCCGTTCCGGGTGGTGAGCGAGGGAGGCAAGCCCAA
AGTGCAAGTAGAGTACAAGGGGGAGACCAAGACCTTCTTCCCAGAGGAGATATCCTCCATGGTCCTCACG
AAGATGAAGGAGATCGCGGAAGCCTACCTGGGGGGCAAGGTGCACAGCGCGGTCATAACGGTCCCGGCCT
ATTTCAACGACTCGCAGCGCCAGGCCACCAAGGACGCAGGCACCATCACGGGGCTCAATGTGCTGCGCAT
CATCAACGAGCCCACGGCGGCGGCCATCGCCTACGGCCTGGACAAGAAGGGCTGCGCGGGCGGCGAGAAG
AACGTGCTCATCTTTGACCTGGGCGGTGGCACTTTCGACGTGTCCATCCTGACCATCGAGGATGGCATCT
TCGGGGTGAAGTCCACGGCCGGCGATACCCACCTGGGCGGTGAGGACTTCGACAACCGCATGGTGAGCCA
CCTGGCGGAGGAGTTCAAGCGCAAGCACAAGAAGGACATTGGGCCCAACAAGCGCGCCGTGAGGCGGCTG
CGCACCGCTTGCGAGCGCGCCAAGCGCACCCTGAGCTCGTCCACGCAGGCGAGCATCGAGATCGACTCGC
TCTACGAGGGCGTGGACTTCTATACGTCCATCACGCGCGCCCGCTTCGAGGAGCTCAATGCCGACCTCTT
TCGCGGGACCCTGGAGCCGGTGGAGAAGGCGCTGCGCGACGCCAAGCTGGACAAGGGCCAGATCCAGGAG
ATCGTGCTGGTGGGCGGCTCCACTCGTATCCCCAAGATCCAGAAGCTGCTGCAGGATTTCTTCAACGGCA
AGGAGCTGAACAAGAGCATCAACCCCGACGAGGCGGTGGCCTATGGCGCCGCGGTGCAGGCGGCCATCCT
CATCGGCGACAAATCAGAGAATGTGCAGGACCTGCTGCTACTCGACGTGACCCCGTTGTCGCTGGGCATC
GAGACAGCTGGCGGTGTCATGACCCCACTCATCAAGAGGAACACCACGATCCCCACCAAGCAGACGCAGA
CCTTCACCACCTACTCGGACAACCAGAGCAGCGTACTGGTGCAGGTATACGAGGGCGAACGGGCCATGAC
CAAGGACAATAACCTGCTGGGCAAGTTCGACCTGACCGGGATTCCCCCTGCGCCTCGCGGGGTCCCCCAA
ATCGAGGTTACCTTCGACATTGACGCCAATGGCATCCTTAACGTTACCGCCGCCGACAAGAGCACCGGTA
AGGAAAACAAAATCACCATCACCAATGACAAAGGTCGTCTGAGCAAGGACGACATTGACCGGATGGTGCA
GGAGGCGGAGCGGTACAAATCGGAAGATGAGGCGAATCGCGACCGAGTCGCGGCCAAAAACGCCCTGGAG
TCCTATACCTACAACATCAAGCAGACGGTGGAAGACGAGAAACTGAGGGGCAAGATTAGCGAGCAGGACA
AAAACAAGATCCTCGACAAGTGTCAGGAGGTGATCAACTGGCTCGACCGAAACCAGATGGCAGAGAAAGA
TGAGTATGAACACAAGCAGAAAGAGCTCGAAAGAGTTTGCAACCCCATCATCAGCAAACTTTACCAAGGT
GGTCCTGGCGGCGGCAGCGGCGGCGGCGGTTCAGGAGCCTCCGGGGGACCCACCATCGAAGAAGTGGACT
AAGCGGCCGCTCGAGTCTAGAGGGCCCGTTTAAACCCGCTGATCAGCCTCGACTGTGCCTTCTAGTTGCC
AGCCATCTGTTGTTTGCCCCTCCCCCGTGCCTTCCTTGACCCTGGAAGGTGCCACTCCCACTGTCCTTTC
CTAATAAAATGAGGAAATTGCATCGCATTGTCTGAGTAGGTGTCATTCTATTCTGGGGGGTGGGGTGGGG
CAGGACAGCAAGGGGGAGGATTGGGAAGACAATAGCAGGCATGCTGGGGATGCGGTGGGCTCTATGGCTT
CTGAGGCGGAAAGAACCAGCTGGGGCTCTAGGGGGTATCCCC
[124 nt withheld, positions 3263-3386]
C
[91 nt withheld, positions 3388-3478]
AGGGTGATGGTTCACGTACCTAGAAGTTCCTATTCCGAAGTTCCTATTCTCTAGAAAGTATAGGAACTTC
CTTGGCCAAAAAGCCTGAACTCACCGCGACGTCTGTCGAGAAGTTTCTGATCGAAAAGTTCGACAGCGTC
TCCGACCTGATGCAGCTCTCGGAGGGCGAAGAATCTCGTGCTTTCAGCTTCGATGTAGGAGGGCGTGGAT
ATGTCCTGCGGGTAAATAGCTGCGCCGATGGTTTCTACAAAGATCGTTATGTTTATCGGCACTTTGCATC
GGCCGCGCTCCCGATTCCGGAAGTGCTTGACATTGGGGAATTCAGCGAGAGCCTGACCTATTGCATCTCC
CGCCGTGCACAGGGTGTCACGTTGCAAGACCTGCCTGAAACCGAACTGCCCGCTGTTCTGCAGCCGGTCG
CGGAGGCCATGGATGCGATCGCTGCGGCCGATCTTAGCCAGACGAGCGGGTTCGGCCCATTCGGACCGCA
AGGAATCGGTCAATACACTACATGGCGTGATTTCATATGCGCGATTGCTGATCCCCATGTGTATCACTGG
CAAACTGTGATGGACGACACCGTCAGTGCGTCCGTCGCGCAGGCTCTCGATGAGCTGATGCTTTGGGCCG
AGGACTGCCCCGAAGTCCGGCACCTCGTGCACGCGGATTTCGGCTCCAACAATGTCCTGACGGACAATGG
CCGCATAACAGCGGTCATTGACTGGAGCGAGGCGATGTTCGGGGATTCCCAATACGAGGTCGCCAACATC
TTCTTCTGGAGGCCGTGGTTGGCTTGTATGGAGCAGCAGACGCGCTACTTCGAGCGGAGGCATCCGGAGC
TTGCAGGATCGCCGCGGCTCCGGGCGTATATGCTCCGCATTGGTCTTGACCAACTCTATCAGAGCTTGGT
TGACGGCAATTTCGATGATGCAGCTTGGGCGCAGGGTCGATGCGACGCAATCGTCCGATCCGGAGCCGGG
ACTGTCGGGCGTACACAAATCGCCCGCAGAAGCGCGGCCGTCTGGACCGATGGCTGTGTAGAAGTACTCG
CCGATAGTGGAAACCGACGCCCCAGCACTCGTCCGAGGGCAAAGGAATAGCACGTACTACGAGATTTCGA
TTCCACCGCCGCCTTCTATGAAAGGTTGGGCTTCGGAATCGTTTTCCGGGACGCCGGCTGGATGATCCTC
CAGCGCGGGGATCTCATGCTGGAGTTCTTCGCCCACCCCAACTTGTTTATTGCAGCTTATAATGGTTACA
AATAAAGCAATAGCATCACAAATTTCACAAATAAAGCATTTTTTTCACTGCATTCTAGTTGTGGTTTGTC
CAAACTCATCAATGTATCTTATCATGTCTGTATACCGTCGACCTCTAGCTAGAGCTTGGCGTAATCATGG
TCATAGCTGTTTCCTGTGTGAAATTGTTATCCGCTCACAATTCCACACAACATACGAGCCGGAAGCATAA
AGTGTAAAGCCTGGGGTGCCTAATGAGTGAGCTAACTCACATTAATTGCGTTGCGCTCACTGCCCGCTTT
CCAGTCGGGAAACCTGTCGTGCCAGCTGCATTAATGAATCGGCCAACGCGCGGGGAGAGGCGGTTTGCGT
ATTGGGCGCTCTTCCGCTTCCTCGCTCACTGACTCGCTGCGCTCGGTCGTTCGGCTGCGGCGAGCGGTAT
CAGCTCACTCAAAGGCGGTAATACGGTTATCCACAGAATCAGGGGATAACGCAGGAAAGAACATGTGAGC
AAAAGGCCAGCAAAAGGCCAGGAACCGTAAAAAGGCCGCGTTGCTGGCGTTTTTCCATAGGCTCCGCCCC
CCTGACGAGCATCACAAAAATCGACGCTCAAGTCAGAGGTGGCGAAACCCGACAGGACTATAAAGATACC
AGGCGTTTCCCCCTGGAAGCTCCCTCGTGCGCTCTCCTGTTCCGACCCTGCCGCTTACCGGATACCTGTC
CGCCTTTCTCCCTTCGGGAAGCGTGGCGCTTTCTCATAGCTCACGCTGTAGGTATCTCAGTTCGGTGTAG
GTCGTTCGCTCCAAGCTGGGCTGTGTGCACGAACCCCCCGTTCAGCCCGACCGCTGCGCCTTATCCGGTA
ACTATCGTCTTGAGTCCAACCCGGTAAGACACGACTTATCGCCACTGGCAGCAGCCACTGGTAACAGGAT
TAGCAGAGCGAGGTATGTAGGCGGTGCTACAGAGTTCTTGAAGTGGTGGCCTAACTACGGCTACACTAGA
AGAACAGTATTTGGTATCTGCGCTCTGCTGAAGCCAGTTACCTTCGGAAAAAGAGTTGGTAGCTCTTGAT
CCGGCAAACAAACCACCGCTGGTAGCGGTGGTTTTTTTGTTTGCAAGCAGCAGATTACGCGCAGAAAAAA
AGGATCTCAAGAAGATCCTTTGATCTTTTCTACGGGGTCTGACGCTCAGTGGAACGAAAACTCACGTTAA
GGGATTTTGGTCATGAGATTATCAAAAAGGATCTTCACCTAGATCCTTTTAAATTAAAAATGAAGTTTTA
AATCAATCTAAAGTATATATGAGTAAACTTGGTCTGACAGTTACCAATGCTTAATCAGTGAGGCACCTAT
CTCAGCGATCTGTCTATTTCGTTCATCCATAGTTGCCTGACTCCCCGTCGTGTAGATAACTACGATACGG
GAGGGCTTACCATCTGGCCCCAGTGCTGCAATGATACCGCGAGACCCACGCTCACCGGCTCCAGATTTAT
CAGCAATAAACCAGCCAGCCGGAAGGGCCGAGCGCAGAAGTGGTCCTGCAACTTTATCCGCCTCCATCCA
GTCTATTAATTGTTGCCGGGAAGCTAGAGTAAGTAGTTCGCCAGTTAATAGTTTGCGCAACGTTGTTGCC
ATTGCTACAGGCATCGTGGTGTCACGCTCGTCGTTTGGTATGGCTTCATTCAGCTCCGGTTCCCAACGAT
CAAGGCGAGTTACATGATCCCCCATGTTGTGCAAAAAAGCGGTTAGCTCCTTCGGTCCTCCGATCGTTGT
CAGAAGTAAGTTGGCCGCAGTGTTATCACTCATGGTTATGGCAGCACTGCATAATTCTCTTACTGTCATG
CCATCCGTAAGATGCTTTTCTGTGACTGGTGAGTACTCAACCAAGTCATTCTGAGAATAGTGTATGCGGC
GACCGAGTTGCTCTTGCCCGGCGTCAATACGGGATAATACCGCGCCACATAGCAGAACTTTAAAAGTGCT
CATCATTGGAAAACGTTCTTCGGGGCGAAAACTCTCAAGGATCTTACCGCTGTTGAGATCCAGTTCGATG
TAACCCACTCGTGCACCCAACTGATCTTCAGCATCTTTTACTTTCACCAGCGTTTCTGGGTGAGCAAAAA
CAGGAAGGCAAAATGCCGCAAAAAAGGGAATAAGGGCGACACGGAAATGTTGAATACTCATACTCTTCCT
TTTTCAATATTATTGAAGCATTTATCAGGGTTATTGTCTCATGAGCGGATACATATTTGAATGTATTTAG
AAAAATAAACAAATAGGGGTTCCGCGCACATTTCCCCGAAAAGTGCCACCTGACGTC
Features (pLannotate 1.2.2; 21 found; start..end, strand, type, name):
     28..80      -  misc_feature   bom (fragment): basis of mobility region from pBR322
    235..614     +  enhancer       CMV enhancer: human cytomegalovirus immediate early enhancer
    615..818     +  promoter       CMV promoter: human cytomegalovirus (CMV) immediate early promoter
    820..839     +  promoter       PLtetO-1 promoter (fragment): modified phage lambda PL promoter with tet operator sites (Lutz and Bujard, 1997)
    841..860     +  promoter       PLtetO-1 promoter (fragment): modified phage lambda PL promoter with tet operator sites (Lutz and Bujard, 1997)
    868..901     +  promoter       TRE3GV promoter (fragment): 3rd-generation Tet-responsive promoter that can be activated by binding of Tet-On® 3G, optimized for retroviral and lentiviral vectors
   1023..2939    +  CDS            HSPA2: HSP72_HUMAN - Experimental evidence at protein level: Swiss-Prot protein existence level 1. Molecular chaperone implicated in a wide variety of cellular processes, including protection of the proteome from stress, folding and transport of newly synthesized polypeptides, activation of proteolysis of misfolded proteins and the formation and dissociation of protein complexes. Plays a pivotal role in the protein quality control system, ensuring the correct folding of proteins, the re-folding of misfolded proteins and controlling the targeting of proteins for subsequent degradation. This is achieve
   2993..3217    +  polyA_signal   bGH poly(A) signal: bovine growth hormone polyadenylation signal
   3221..3242    +  promoter       SV40 promoter (fragment): SV40 enhancer and early promoter
   3263..3496    +  rep_origin     f1 ori (fragment) (sequence partly withheld): f1 bacteriophage origin of replication; arrow indicates direction of (+) strand synthesis
   3501..3548    +  protein_bind   FRT: FLP-mediated recombination occurs in the 8-bp core sequence TCTAGAAA (Turan and Bode, 2011). FLP recombinase from the Saccharomyces cerevisiae 2μ plasmid
   3556..4578    +  CDS            HygR: aminoglycoside phosphotransferase from E. coli; aph(4)-Ia; confers resistance to hygromycin
   4588..4713    +  CDS            ble (fragment): BLE_KLEPN - Experimental evidence at protein level: Swiss-Prot protein existence level 1. Binding protein with a strong affinity to the bleomycin family of antibiotics. Binds to CL990; an antimitotic-antibiotic compound. From Klebsiella pneumoniae.
   4708..4829    +  polyA_signal   SV40 poly(A) signal: SV40 polyadenylation signal
   4902..4918    -  protein_bind   lac operator: The lac repressor binds to the lac operator to inhibit transcription in E. coli. This inhibition can be relieved by adding lactose or isopropyl-β-D-thiogalactopyranoside (IPTG). lac repressor encoded by lacI
   4926..4956    -  promoter       lac promoter: promoter for the E. coli lac operon
   4971..4992    -  protein_bind   CAP binding site: CAP binding activates transcription in the presence of cAMP. E. coli catabolite activator protein
   5005..5097    -  CDS            lacI (fragment): lac repressor; lacI; The lac repressor binds to the lac operator to inhibit transcription in E. coli. This inhibition can be relieved by adding lactose or isopropyl-β-D-thiogalactopyranoside (IPTG).
   5280..5868    -  rep_origin     ori: high-copy-number ColE1/pMB1/pBR322/pUC origin of replication
   6039..6899    -  CDS            AmpR: β-lactamase; bla; confers resistance to ampicillin, carbenicillin, and related antibiotics
   6900..7004    -  promoter       AmpR promoter: bla
