[The description below was written by a language model from this plasmid's Addgene catalogue record and pLannotate feature annotations shown in this document.]
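Description:
pcDNA5/FRT/TO HIS HSPA2 is a mammalian expression plasmid built on Invitrogen's pcDNA5/FRT/TO backbone, carrying the human HSPA2 coding sequence (heat shock 70 kDa protein 2, also called HSP70-2 or HSP70-3). It is maintained in E. coli through a high-copy ColE1/pUC-type origin and an ampicillin resistance gene driven by its own bla promoter. The roughly 1.9 kb insert was cloned between BamHI and NotI sites, both retained, downstream of a backbone-encoded N-terminal His tag. The tag itself is not called as a separate feature in the annotation.

Expression is driven by the CMV immediate-early enhancer and promoter, followed directly by short sequences that the annotation software labels as fragments of tet-responsive promoters. These correspond to tet operator sites, which make the CMV promoter repressible by Tet repressor and inducible with tetracycline or doxycycline in cells that express the repressor. Transcripts terminate at the bovine growth hormone polyadenylation signal. Downstream lies an FRT site immediately ahead of a hygromycin resistance coding sequence with an SV40 poly(A) signal but no annotated promoter of its own. This arrangement is designed for FLP-mediated integration into a host line carrying a genomic FRT target, where recombination supplies the missing upstream elements and makes correctly integrated cells hygromycin resistant, yielding isogenic, single-site, inducible lines.

The construct belongs to a library of human HSPH/HSPA/DNAJ chaperone expression clones. The depositor cautions that the genes were amplified from a pooled reference RNA derived from ten cell lines, so polymorphisms with possible functional effects may be present, and that clones were verified only for gene identity.
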