Addgene plasmid #19539: pcDNA5/FRT/TO HIS HSPA2
Depositing lab: Harm Kampinga. Publication: Computational analysis of the human HSPH/HSPA/DNAJ family and cloning of a human HSPH/HSPA/DNAJ expression library. Hageman J, Kampinga HH. Cell Stress Chaperones. 2009 Jan;14(1):1-21. doi: 10.1007/s12192-008-0060-2. Epub 2008 Aug 7. PubMed 18686016.
Backbone
  Vector backbone: pcDNA5/FRT/TO
  Backbone manufacturer: Invitrogen
  Backbone size w/o insert (bp): 5137
  Vector type: Mammalian Expression
  Selectable markers: Hygromycin
Growth in bacteria
  Bacterial resistance: Ampicillin, 100 μg/mL
  Growth temperature: 37°C
  Growth strain: DH5alpha
  Copy number: High Copy
Gene/Insert
  Gene/Insert name: heat shock 70kDa protein 2 (alt names: HSPA2; HSP70-2; HSP70-3)
  Species: H. sapiens (human)
  Insert size (bp): 1949
  Entrez Gene: HSPA2 (a.k.a. HSP70-2, HSP70-3)
  Tag / fusion protein: His (N terminal on backbone)
  Cloning method: Restriction Enzyme; 5′ cloning site BamHI (not destroyed); 3′ cloning site NotI (not destroyed)
  Sequencing primers: 5′ LNCX; 3′ BGH-rev
Terms and licenses: Academic/Nonprofit Terms; Industry Terms: Not Available to Industry
Depositor comments: Part of the HSP70 gene family Disclaimer: For cloning the various HSP genes, the Stratagene reference RNA for cDNA synthesis was used and genes were amplified from this mixture that originates from 10 different cell lines from different somatic origin and ultimately coming from 10 different individuals. This strategy was used to maximize the chance for the presence of individual HSP transcripts. Users must be aware that this mixture thus represents 20 complete haploid genomes, meaning that for each individual gene there might be polymorphisms that could potentially have functional consequences. The library was sequence verified only for the presence of the correct gene.
How to cite: pcDNA5/FRT/TO HIS HSPA2 was a gift from Harm Kampinga (Addgene plasmid # 19539 ; http://n2t.net/addgene:19539 ; RRID:Addgene_19539)
