>Addgene plasmid #19539 | pcDNA5/FRT/TO HIS HSPA2 | addgene partial sequence | sequence record 178034 | LNCX 5'-AGCTCGTTTAGTGAACCGTCAGATC-3'
CGCTGTTTTGACCTCCATAGAAGACACCGGGACCGATCCAGCCTCCGGACTCTAGCGTTTAAACTTAAGC
TTCTGCAGACCATGCATCATCACCATCACCATGGATCCACCATGTCTGCCCGTGGCCCGGCTATCGGCAT
CGACCTGGGCACCACCTATTCGTGCGTCGGGGTCTTCCAACATGGCAAGGTGGAGATCATCGCCAACGAC
CAGGGCAATCGCACCACCCCCAGCTACGTGGCCTTCACGGACACCGAGCGCCTCATCGGCGACGCCGCCA
AGAACCAGGTGGCCATGAACCCCACCAACACCATCTTCGACGCCAAGAGGCTGATTGGACGGAAATTCGA
GGATGCCACAGTGCAGTCGGATATGAAACACTGGCCGTTCCGGGTGGTGAGCGAGGGAGGCAAGCCCAAA
GTGCAAGTAGAGTACAAGGGGGAGACCAAGACCTTCTTCCCAGAGGAGATATCCTCCATGGTCCTCACGA
AGATGAAGGAGATCGCGGAAGCCTACCTGGGGGGCAAGGTGCACAGCGCGGTCATAACGGTCCCGGCCTA
TTTCAACGACTCGCAGCGCCAGGCCACCAAGGACGCAGGCACCATCACGGGGCTCAATGTGCTGCGCATC
ATCAACGAGCCCACGGCGGCGGCCATCG
